Addgene plasmid #46776: PCMV-intron myc Rab1aWT
Purpose: expression of WT Rab1a in mammalian cells
Depositing lab: Terry Hébert. Depositing organization: McGill University. Publication: Seven transmembrane receptor core signaling complexes are assembled prior to plasma membrane trafficking. Dupre DJ, Robitaille M, Ethier N, Villeneuve LR, Mamarbachi AM, Hebert TE. J Biol Chem. 2006 Nov 10;281(45):34561-73. Epub 2006 Sep 7. 10.1074/jbc.M605012200 PubMed 16959776.
Backbone
  Vector backbone: pCMV-intron myc
  Modifications to backbone: intron-myc inserted HindIII/XbaI. Intron enhances stability of mRNA.
  Vector type: Mammalian Expression
  Selectable markers: Neomycin (select with G418)
Growth in bacteria
  Bacterial resistance: Ampicillin, 100 μg/mL
  Growth temperature: 37°C
  Growth strain: DH5alpha
  Copy number: Unknown
Gene/Insert
  Gene/Insert name: Rab1a (alt name: member RAS oncogene family)
  Species: H. sapiens (human)
  Entrez Gene: RAB1A (a.k.a. RAB1, YPT1)
  Promoter: CMV
  Tag / fusion protein: myc (N terminal on backbone)
  Cloning method: Restriction Enzyme; 5′ cloning site BamHI (not destroyed); 3′ cloning site XhoI (not destroyed)
  Sequencing primers: 5′ CMV-F; 3′ BGH Reverse
Terms and licenses: Academic/Nonprofit Terms; Industry Terms: Not Available to Industry
Depositor comments: cDNA was obtained from UMR cDNA Resource Center, www.cdna.org . Also see Dupré et al., 2006 Cell Signal. 2007 Mar;19(3):481-9. https://www.ncbi.nlm.nih.gov/pubmed/16979872 for more information.
How to cite: PCMV-intron myc Rab1aWT was a gift from Terry Hébert (Addgene plasmid # 46776 ; http://n2t.net/addgene:46776 ; RRID:Addgene_46776)
