[The description below was written by a language model from this plasmid's Addgene catalogue record and pLannotate feature annotations shown in this document.]
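Description:
PCMV-intron myc Rab1aWT is a mammalian expression plasmid of about 6.1 kb that produces wild-type human Rab1a with an N-terminal myc epitope tag. It is built on the pCMV-intron myc backbone, in which an intron-myc segment was added to a CMV-driven vector. In bacteria it is maintained through a high-copy ColE1/pUC-type origin and selected with ampicillin via the β-lactamase gene. An f1 origin is also present. For selection in mammalian cells, an SV40 early promoter drives a neomycin phosphotransferase cassette ending in an SV40 polyadenylation signal, which permits G418 selection of stable transfectants.

The expression unit begins with the CMV immediate early enhancer and promoter, which span the numbering origin of the circular sequence. This is followed by a chimeric β-globin/immunoglobulin heavy chain intron, which the depositor notes enhances mRNA stability. Downstream lie a T7 promoter, a short myc tag sequence (annotated as a fragment of a 3xMyc element, consistent with a single epitope), and the RAB1A coding sequence cloned between BamHI and XhoI sites. The feature table matches this open reading frame to the canine protein entry, whereas the catalogue lists the insert as human. An antisense SP6 promoter and the bovine growth hormone polyadenylation signal close the cassette. Small lac promoter/operator, lacI and ble fragments appear to be backbone remnants.

Rab1a is a small GTPase that regulates vesicular transport from the endoplasmic reticulum. The plasmid is intended for expressing the wild-type protein in mammalian cells, and the associated work concerns the assembly and trafficking of seven-transmembrane receptor signalling complexes.
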