Features (pLannotate 1.2.2; 21 found; start..end, strand, type, name):
      1..212     +  promoter       CMV promoter: human cytomegalovirus (CMV) immediate early promoter
    373..505     +  intron         chimeric intron: chimera between introns from human β-globin and immunoglobulin heavy chain genes
    550..568     +  promoter       T7 promoter: promoter for bacteriophage T7 RNA polymerase
    586..612     +  CDS            3xMyc (fragment): 3 tandem Myc epitope tags
    628..1242    +  CDS            RAB1A: RAB1A_CANLF - Also known as RAB1. Experimental evidence at protein level: Swiss-Prot protein existence level 1. The small GTPases Rab are key regulators of intracellular membrane trafficking, from the formation of transport vesicles to their fusion with membranes (PubMed:1429835). Rabs cycle between an inactive GDP-bound form and an active GTP-bound form that is able to recruit to membranes different sets of downstream effectors directly responsible for vesicle formation, movement, tethering and fusion (PubMed:1429835). RAB1A regulates vesicular protein transport from the endoplasmic reticulum
   1273..1291    -  promoter       SP6 promoter: promoter for bacteriophage SP6 RNA polymerase
   1317..1541    +  polyA_signal   bGH poly(A) signal: bovine growth hormone polyadenylation signal
   1545..1566    +  promoter       SV40 promoter (fragment): SV40 enhancer and early promoter
   1587..2015    +  rep_origin     f1 ori (sequence partly withheld): f1 bacteriophage origin of replication; arrow indicates direction of (+) strand synthesis
   2029..2358    +  promoter       SV40 promoter: SV40 enhancer and early promoter
   2425..3216    +  CDS            neo: KKA2_KLEPN - Also known as kan, nptII. Experimental evidence at protein level: Swiss-Prot protein existence level 1. Resistance to kanamycin, neomycin, paromomycin, ribostamycin, butirosin and gentamicin B. From Klebsiella pneumoniae.
   3240..3398    +  CDS            ble (fragment): BLE_KLEPN - Experimental evidence at protein level: Swiss-Prot protein existence level 1. Binding protein with a strong affinity to the bleomycin family of antibiotics. Binds to CL990; an antimitotic-antibiotic compound. From Klebsiella pneumoniae.
   3393..3514    +  polyA_signal   SV40 poly(A) signal: SV40 polyadenylation signal
   3587..3603    -  protein_bind   lac operator: The lac repressor binds to the lac operator to inhibit transcription in E. coli. This inhibition can be relieved by adding lactose or isopropyl-β-D-thiogalactopyranoside (IPTG). lac repressor encoded by lacI
   3611..3641    -  promoter       lac promoter: promoter for the E. coli lac operon
   3656..3677    -  protein_bind   CAP binding site: CAP binding activates transcription in the presence of cAMP. E. coli catabolite activator protein
   3690..3782    -  CDS            lacI (fragment): lac repressor; lacI; The lac repressor binds to the lac operator to inhibit transcription in E. coli. This inhibition can be relieved by adding lactose or isopropyl-β-D-thiogalactopyranoside (IPTG).
   3965..4553    -  rep_origin     ori: high-copy-number ColE1/pMB1/pBR322/pUC origin of replication
   4724..5584    -  CDS            AmpR: β-lactamase; bla; confers resistance to ampicillin, carbenicillin, and related antibiotics
   5585..5689    -  promoter       AmpR promoter: bla
   5964..6061    +  enhancer       CMV enhancer (fragment): human cytomegalovirus immediate early enhancer; contains an 18-bp deletion relative to the standard CMV enhancer
>Addgene plasmid #46776 | PCMV-intron myc Rab1aWT | addgene full sequence | sequence record 156209 | Addgene NGS result
GTGATGCGGTTTTGGCAGTACACCAATGGGCGTGGATAGCGGTTTGACTCACGGGGATTTCCAAGTCTCC
ACCCCATTGACGTCAATGGGAGTTTGTTTTGGCACCAAAATCAACGGGACTTTCCAAAATGTCGTAACAA
CTGCGATCGCCCGCCCCGTTGACGCAAATGGGCGGTAGGCGTGTACGGTGGGAGGTCTATATAAGCAGAG
CTCGTTTAGTGAACCGTCAGATCACTAGAAGCTTTATTGCGGTAGTTTATCACAGTTAAATTGCTAACGC
AGTCAGTGCTTCTGACACAACAGTCTCGAACTTAAGCTGCAGTGACTCTCTTAAGGTAGCCTTGCAGAAG
TTGGTCGTGAGGCACTGGGCAGGTAAGTATCAAGGTTACAAGACAGGTTTAAGGAGACCAATAGAAACTG
GGCTTGTCGAGACAGAGAAGACTCTTGCGTTTCTGATAGGCACCTATTGGTCTTACTGACATCCACTTTG
CCTTTCTCTCCACAGGTGTCCACTCCCAGTTCAATTACAGCTCTTAAGGCTAGAGTACTTAATACGACTC
ACTATAGGCTAGCCTCGACATGGAACAGAAACTCATCTCTGAAGAGGATCTGTCTAGAGGATCCACCATG
TCCAGCATGAATCCCGAATATGATTATTTATTCAAGTTACTTCTGATTGGCGACTCAGGGGTTGGAAAGT
CTTGCCTTCTTCTTAGGTTTGCAGATGATACATATACAGAAAGCTACATCAGCACAATTGGTGTGGATTT
CAAAATAAGAACTATAGAGTTAGACGGGAAAACAATCAAGCTTCAAATATGGGACACAGCAGGCCAGGAA
AGATTTCGAACAATCACCTCCAGTTATTACAGAGGAGCCCATGGCATCATAGTTGTGTATGATGTGACAG
ATCAGGAGTCCTTCAATAATGTTAAACAGTGGCTGCAGGAAATAGATCGTTATGCCAGTGAAAATGTCAA
CAAATTGTTGGTAGGGAACAAATGTGATCTGACCACAAAGAAAGTAGTAGACTACACAACAGCGAAGGAA
TTTGCTGATTCCCTTGGAATTCCGTTTTTGGAAACCAGTGCTAAGAATGCAACGAATGTAGAACAGTCTT
TCATGACGATGGCAGCTGAGATTAAAAAGCGAATGGGTCCCGGAGCAACAGCTGGTGGTGCTGAGAAGTC
CAATGTTAAAATTCAGAGCACTCCAGTCAAGCAGTCAGGTGGAGGTTGCTGCTAACTCGAGCATGCATCT
AGAGGGCCCTATTCTATAGTGTCACCTAAATGCTAGAGCTCGCTGATCAGCCTCGACTGTGCCTTCTAGT
TGCCAGCCATCTGTTGTTTGCCCCTCCCCCGTGCCTTCCTTGACCCTGGAAGGTGCCACTCCCACTGTCC
TTTCCTAATAAAATGAGGAAATTGCATCGCATTGTCTGAGTAGGTGTCATTCTATTCTGGGGGGTGGGGT
GGGGCAGGACAGCAAGGGGGAGGATTGGGAAGACAATAGCAGGCATGCTGGGGATGCGGTGGGCTCTATG
GCTTCTGAGGCGGAAAGAACCAGCTGGGGCTCTAGGGGGTATCCCC
[124 nt withheld, positions 1587-1710]
C
[91 nt withheld, positions 1712-1802]
A
[49 nt withheld, positions 1804-1852]
CCTTTGACGTTGGAGTCCACGTTCTTT
[37 nt withheld, positions 1880-1916]
ACCCTATCTCGGTCTATTCTTTTGATTTATAAGGGATTTTGCCGATTTCGGCCTATTGGTTAAAAAATGA
GCTGATTTAACAAAAATTTAACGCGAATTAATTCTGTGGAATGTGTGTCAGTTAGGGTGTGGAAAGTCCC
CAGGCTCCCCAGCAGGCAGAAGTATGCAAAGCATGCATCTCAATTAGTCAGCAACCAGGTGTGGAAAGTC
CCCAGGCTCCCCAGCAGGCAGAAGTATGCAAAGCATGCATCTCAATTAGTCAGCAACCATAGTCCCGCCC
CTAACTCCGCCCATCCCGCCCCTAACTCCGCCCAGTTCCGCCCATTCTCCGCCCCATGGCTGACTAATTT
TTTTTATTTATGCAGAGGCCGAGGCCGCCTCTGCCTCTGAGCTATTCCAGAAGTAGTGAGGAGGCTTTTT
TGGAGGCCTAGGCTTTTGCAAAAAGCTCCCGGGAGCTTGTATATCCATTTTCGGATCTGATCAAGAGACA
GGATGAGGATCGTTTCGCATGATTGAACAAGATGGATTGCACGCAGGTTCTCCGGCCGCTTGGGTGGAGA
GGCTATTCGGCTATGACTGGGCACAACAGACAATCGGCTGCTCTGATGCCGCCGTGTTCCGGCTGTCAGC
GCAGGGGCGCCCGGTTCTTTTTGTCAAGACCGACCTGTCCGGTGCCCTGAATGAACTGCAGGACGAGGCA
GCGCGGCTATCGTGGCTGGCCACGACGGGCGTTCCTTGCGCAGCTGTGCTCGACGTTGTCACTGAAGCGG
GAAGGGACTGGCTGCTATTGGGCGAAGTGCCGGGGCAGGATCTCCTGTCATCTCACCTTGCTCCTGCCGA
GAAAGTATCCATCATGGCTGATGCAATGCGGCGGCTGCATACGCTTGATCCGGCTACCTGCCCATTCGAC
CACCAAGCGAAACATCGCATCGAGCGAGCACGTACTCGGATGGAAGCCGGTCTTGTCGATCAGGATGATC
TGGACGAAGAGCATCAGGGGCTCGCGCCAGCCGAACTGTTCGCCAGGCTCAAGGCGCGCATGCCCGACGG
CGAGGATCTCGTCGTGACCCATGGCGATGCCTGCTTGCCGAATATCATGGTGGAAAATGGCCGCTTTTCT
GGATTCATCGACTGTGGCCGGCTGGGTGTGGCGGACCGCTATCAGGACATAGCGTTGGCTACCCGTGATA
TTGCTGAAGAGCTTGGCGGCGAATGGGCTGACCGCTTCCTCGTGCTTTACGGTATCGCCGCTCCCGATTC
GCAGCGCATCGCCTTCTATCGCCTTCTTGACGAGTTCTTCTGAGCGGGACTCTGGGGTTCGAAATGACCG
ACCAAGCGACGCCCAACCTGCCATCACGAGATTTCGATTCCACCGCCGCCTTCTATGAAAGGTTGGGCTT
CGGAATCGTTTTCCGGGACGCCGGCTGGATGATCCTCCAGCGCGGGGATCTCATGCTGGAGTTCTTCGCC
CACCCCAACTTGTTTATTGCAGCTTATAATGGTTACAAATAAAGCAATAGCATCACAAATTTCACAAATA
AAGCATTTTTTTCACTGCATTCTAGTTGTGGTTTGTCCAAACTCATCAATGTATCTTATCATGTCTGTAT
ACCGTCGACCTCTAGCTAGAGCTTGGCGTAATCATGGTCATAGCTGTTTCCTGTGTGAAATTGTTATCCG
CTCACAATTCCACACAACATACGAGCCGGAAGCATAAAGTGTAAAGCCTGGGGTGCCTAATGAGTGAGCT
AACTCACATTAATTGCGTTGCGCTCACTGCCCGCTTTCCAGTCGGGAAACCTGTCGTGCCAGCTGCATTA
ATGAATCGGCCAACGCGCGGGGAGAGGCGGTTTGCGTATTGGGCGCTCTTCCGCTTCCTCGCTCACTGAC
TCGCTGCGCTCGGTCGTTCGGCTGCGGCGAGCGGTATCAGCTCACTCAAAGGCGGTAATACGGTTATCCA
CAGAATCAGGGGATAACGCAGGAAAGAACATGTGAGCAAAAGGCCAGCAAAAGGCCAGGAACCGTAAAAA
GGCCGCGTTGCTGGCGTTTTTCCATAGGCTCCGCCCCCCTGACGAGCATCACAAAAATCGACGCTCAAGT
CAGAGGTGGCGAAACCCGACAGGACTATAAAGATACCAGGCGTTTCCCCCTGGAAGCTCCCTCGTGCGCT
CTCCTGTTCCGACCCTGCCGCTTACCGGATACCTGTCCGCCTTTCTCCCTTCGGGAAGCGTGGCGCTTTC
TCATAGCTCACGCTGTAGGTATCTCAGTTCGGTGTAGGTCGTTCGCTCCAAGCTGGGCTGTGTGCACGAA
CCCCCCGTTCAGCCCGACCGCTGCGCCTTATCCGGTAACTATCGTCTTGAGTCCAACCCGGTAAGACACG
ACTTATCGCCACTGGCAGCAGCCACTGGTAACAGGATTAGCAGAGCGAGGTATGTAGGCGGTGCTACAGA
GTTCTTGAAGTGGTGGCCTAACTACGGCTACACTAGAAGAACAGTATTTGGTATCTGCGCTCTGCTGAAG
CCAGTTACCTTCGGAAAAAGAGTTGGTAGCTCTTGATCCGGCAAACAAACCACCGCTGGTAGCGGTGGTT
TTTTTGTTTGCAAGCAGCAGATTACGCGCAGAAAAAAAGGATCTCAAGAAGATCCTTTGATCTTTTCTAC
GGGGTCTGACGCTCAGTGGAACGAAAACTCACGTTAAGGGATTTTGGTCATGAGATTATCAAAAAGGATC
TTCACCTAGATCCTTTTAAATTAAAAATGAAGTTTTAAATCAATCTAAAGTATATATGAGTAAACTTGGT
CTGACAGTTACCAATGCTTAATCAGTGAGGCACCTATCTCAGCGATCTGTCTATTTCGTTCATCCATAGT
TGCCTGACTCCCCGTCGTGTAGATAACTACGATACGGGAGGGCTTACCATCTGGCCCCAGTGCTGCAATG
ATACCGCGAGACCCACGCTCACCGGCTCCAGATTTATCAGCAATAAACCAGCCAGCCGGAAGGGCCGAGC
GCAGAAGTGGTCCTGCAACTTTATCCGCCTCCATCCAGTCTATTAATTGTTGCCGGGAAGCTAGAGTAAG
TAGTTCGCCAGTTAATAGTTTGCGCAACGTTGTTGCCATTGCTACAGGCATCGTGGTGTCACGCTCGTCG
TTTGGTATGGCTTCATTCAGCTCCGGTTCCCAACGATCAAGGCGAGTTACATGATCCCCCATGTTGTGCA
AAAAAGCGGTTAGCTCCTTCGGTCCTCCGATCGTTGTCAGAAGTAAGTTGGCCGCAGTGTTATCACTCAT
GGTTATGGCAGCACTGCATAATTCTCTTACTGTCATGCCATCCGTAAGATGCTTTTCTGTGACTGGTGAG
TACTCAACCAAGTCATTCTGAGAATAGTGTATGCGGCGACCGAGTTGCTCTTGCCCGGCGTCAATACGGG
ATAATACCGCGCCACATAGCAGAACTTTAAAAGTGCTCATCATTGGAAAACGTTCTTCGGGGCGAAAACT
CTCAAGGATCTTACCGCTGTTGAGATCCAGTTCGATGTAACCCACTCGTGCACCCAACTGATCTTCAGCA
TCTTTTACTTTCACCAGCGTTTCTGGGTGAGCAAAAACAGGAAGGCAAAATGCCGCAAAAAAGGGAATAA
GGGCGACACGGAAATGTTGAATACTCATACTCTTCCTTTTTCAATATTATTGAAGCATTTATCAGGGTTA
TTGTCTCATGAGCGGATACATATTTGAATGTATTTAGAAAAATAAACAAATAGGGGTTCCGCGCACATTT
CCCCGAAAAGTGCCACCTGACGTCGACGGATCGGGAGATCTTCAATATTGGCCATTAGCCATATTATTCA
TTGGTTATATAGCATAAATCAATATTGGCTATTGGCCATTGCATACGTTGTATCTATATCATAATATGTA
CATTTATATTGGCTCATGTCCAATATGACCGCCATGTTGGCATTGATTATTGACTAGTTATTAATAGTAA
TCAATTACGGGGTCATTAGTTCATAGCCCATATATGGAGTTCCGCGTTACATAACTTACGGTAAATGGCC
CGCCTGGCATTATGCCCAGTACATGACCTTACGGGACTTTCCTACTTGGCAGTACATCTACGTATTAGTC
ATCGCTATTACCATG
