>Addgene plasmid #46776 | PCMV-intron myc Rab1aWT | addgene partial sequence | sequence record 67934 | CMV-F 5'-CGCAAATGGGCGGTAGGCGTG-3'
CTCGTTTAGTGAACCGGTCAGATCACTAGAAGCTTTATTGCGGTAGTTTATCACAGTTAAATTGCTAACG
CAGTCAGTGCTTCTGACACAACAGTCTCGAACTTAAGCTGCAGTGACTCTCTTAAGGTAGCCTTGCAGAA
GTTGGTCGTGAGGCACTGGGCAGGTAAGTATCAAGGTTACAAGACAGGTTTAAGGAGACCAATAGAAACT
GGGCTTGTCGAGACAGAGAAGACTCTTGCGTTTCTGATAGGCACCTATTGGTCTTACTGACATCCACTTT
GCCTTTCTCTCCACAGGTGTCCACTCCCAGTTCAATTACAGCTCTTAAGGCTAGAGTACTTAATACGACT
CACTATAGGCTAGCCTCGACATGGAACAGAAACTCATCTCTGAAGAGGATCTGTCTAGAGGATCCACCAT
GTCCAGCATGAATCCCGAATATGATTATTTATTCAAGTTACTTCTGATTGGCGACTCAGGGGTTGGAAAG
TCTTGCCTTCTTCTTAGGTTTGCAGATGATACATATACAGAAAGCTACATCAGCACAATTGGTGTGGATT
TCAAAATAAGAACTATAGAGTTAGACGGGAAAACAATCAAGCTTCAAATATGGGACACAGCAGGCCAGGA
AAGATTTCGAACAATCACCTCCAGTTATTACAGAGGAGCCCATGGCATCATAGTTGTGTATGATGTGACA
GATCAGGAGTCCTTCAATAATGTTAAACAGTGGCTGCAGGAAATAGATCGTTATGCCAGTGAAAATGTCA
ACAAATTGTTGGTAGGGAACAAATGTGATCTGACCACAAAGAAAGTAGTAGACTACACAACAGCGAAGGA
ATTTGCTGATTCCCTTGGAATTCCGTTTTTGGAAACCAGTGCTAA
